>Addgene plasmid #104990 | lenti-sgRNA puro | depositor full sequence | sequence record 209965 | Full Sequence
GTCGACGGATCGGGAGATCTCCCGATCCCCTATGGTGCACTCTCAGTACAATCTGCTCTGATGCCGCATA
GTTAAGCCAGTATCTGCTCCCTGCTTGTGTGTTGGAGGTCGCTGAGTAGTGCGCGAGCAAAATTTAAGCT
ACAACAAGGCAAGGCTTGACCGACAATTGCATGAAGAATCTGCTTAGGGTTAGGCGTTTTGCGCTGCTTC
GCGATGTACGGGCCAGATATACGCGCGCGTTGACATTGATTATTGACTAGTTATTAATAGTAATCAATTA
CGGGGTCATTAGTTCATAGCCCATATATGGAGTTCCGCGTTACATAACTTACGGTAAATGGCCCGCCTGG
CTGACCGCCCAACGACCCCCGCCCATTGACGTCAATAATGACGTATGTTCCCATAGTAACGCCAATAGGG
ACTTTCCATTGACGTCAATGGGTGGAGTATTTACGGTAAACTGCCCACTTGGCAGTACATCAAGTGTATC
ATATGCCAAGTACGCCCCCTATTGACGTCAATGACGGTAAATGGCCCGCCTGGCATTATGCCCAGTACAT
GACCTTATGGGACTTTCCTACTTGGCAGTACATCTACGTATTAGTCATCGCTATTACCATGGTGATGCGG
TTTTGGCAGTACATCAATGGGCGTGGATAGCGGTTTGACTCACGGGGATTTCCAAGTCTCCACCCCATTG
ACGTCAATGGGAGTTTGTTTTGGCACCAAAATCAACGGGACTTTCCAAAATGTCGTAACAACTCCGCCCC
ATTGACGCAAATGGGCGGTAGGCGTGTACGGTGGGAGGTCTATATAAGCAGCGCGTTTTGCCTGTACTGG
GTCTCTCTGGTTAGACCAGATCTGAGCCTGGGAGCTCTCTGGCTAACTAGGGAACCCACTGCTTAAGCCT
CAATAAAGCTTGCCTTGAGTGCTTCAAGTAGTGTGTGCCCGTCTGTTGTGTGACTCTGGTAACTAGAGAT
CCCTCAGACCCTTTTAGTCAGTGTGGAAAATCTCTAGCAGTGGCGCCCGAACAGGGACTTGAAAGCGAAA
GGGAAACCAGAGGAGCTCTCTCGACGCAGGACTCGGCTTGCTGAAGCGCGCACGGCAAGAGGCGAGGGGC
GGCGACTGGTGAGTACGCCAAAAATTTTGACTAGCGGAGGCTAGAAGGAGAGAGATGGGTGCGAGAGCGT
CAGTATTAAGCGGGGGAGAATTAGATCGCGATGGGAAAAAATTCGGTTAAGGCCAGGGGGAAAGAAAAAA
TATAAATTAAAACATATAGTATGGGCAAGCAGGGAGCTAGAACGATTCGCAGTTAATCCTGGCCTGTTAG
AAACATCAGAAGGCTGTAGACAAATACTGGGACAGCTACAACCATCCCTTCAGACAGGATCAGAAGAACT
TAGATCATTATATAATACAGTAGCAACCCTCTATTGTGTGCATCAAAGGATAGAGATAAAAGACACCAAG
GAAGCTTTAGACAAGATAGAGGAAGAGCAAAACAAAAGTAAGACCACCGCACAGCAAGCGGCCGCTGATC
TTCAGACCTGGAGGAGGAGATATGAGGGACAATTGGAGAAGTGAATTATATAAATATAAAGTAGTAAAAA
TTGAACCATTAGGAGTAGCACCCACCAAGGCAAAGAGAAGAGTGGTGCAGAGAGAAAAAAGAGCAGTGGG
AATAGGAGCTTTGTTCCTTGGGTTCTTGGGAGCAGCAGGAAGCACTATGGGCGCAGCGTCAATGACGCTG
ACGGTACAGGCCAGACAATTATTGTCTGGTATAGTGCAGCAGCAGAACAATTTGCTGAGGGCTATTGAGG
CGCAACAGCATCTGTTGCAACTCACAGTCTGGGGCATCAAGCAGCTCCAGGCAAGAATCCTGGCTGTGGA
AAGATACCTAAAGGATCAACAGCTCCTGGGGATTTGGGGTTGCTCTGGAAAACTCATTTGCACCACTGCT
GTGCCTTGGAATGCTAGTTGGAGTAATAAATCTCTGGAACAGATTTGGAATCACACGACCTGGATGGAGT
GGGACAGAGAAATTAACAATTACACAAGCTTAATACACTCCTTAATTGAAGAATCGCAAAACCAGCAAGA
AAAGAATGAACAAGAATTATTGGAATTAGATAAATGGGCAAGTTTGTGGAATTGGTTTAACATAACAAAT
TGGCTGTGGTATATAAAATTATTCATAATGATAGTAGGAGGCTTGGTAGGTTTAAGAATAGTTTTTGCTG
TACTTTCTATAGTGAATAGAGTTAGGCAGGGATATTCACCATTATCGTTTCAGACCCACCTCCCAACCCC
GAGGGGACCCGACAGGCCCGAAGGAATAGAAGAAGAAGGTGGAGAGAGAGACAGAGACAGATCCATTCGA
TTAGTGAACGGATCGGCACTGCGTGCGCCAATTCTGCAGACAAATGGCAGTATTCATCCACAATTTTAAA
AGAAAAGGGGGGATTGGGGGGTACAGTGCAGGGGAAAGAATAGTAGACATAATAGCAACAGACATACAAA
CTAAAGAATTACAAAAACAAATTACAAAAATTCAAAATTTTCGGGTTTATTACAGGGACAGCAGAGATCC
AGTTTGGTTAATTAAGGTACCGAGGGCCTATTTCCCATGATTCCTTCATATTTGCATATACGATACAAGG
CTGTTAGAGAGATAATTAGAATTAATTTGACTGTAAACACAAAGATATTAGTACAAAATACGTGACGTAG
AAAGTAATAATTTCTTGGGTAGTTTGCAGTTTTAAAATTATGTTTTAAAATGGACTATCATATGCTTACC
GTAACTTGAAAGTATTTCGATTTCTTGGCTTTATATATCTTGTGGAAAGGACGAAACACCGGAGACGGTT
GTAAATGAGCACACAAAATACACATGCTAAAATATTATATTCTATGACCTTTATAAAATCAACCAAAATC
TTCTTTTTAATAACTTTAGTATCAATAATTAGAATTTTTATGTTCCTTTTTGCAAACTTTTAATAAAAAT
GAGCAAAATAAAAAAACGCTAGTTTTAGTAACTCGCGTTGTTTTCTTCACCTTTAATAATAGCTACTCCA
CCACTTGTTCCTAAGCGGTCAGCTCCTGCTTCAATCATTTTTTGAGCATCTTCAAATGTTCTAACTCCAC
CAGCTGCTTTAACTAAAGCATTGTCTTTAACAACTGACTTCATTAGTTTAACATCTTCAAATGTTGCACC
TGATTTTGAAAATCCTGTTGATGTTTTAACAAATTCTAATCCAGCTTCAACAGCTATTTCACAAGCTTTC
ATGATTTCTTCTTTTGTTAATAAACAATTTTCCATAATACATTTAACAACATGTGATCCAGCTGCTTTTT
TTACAGCTTTCATGTCTTCTAAAACTAATTCATAATTTTTGTCTTTTAATGCACCAATATTTAATACCAT
ATCAATTTCTGTTGCACCATCTTTAATTGCTTCAGAAACTTCGAATGCTTTTGTAGCTGTTGTGCATGCA
CCTAGAGGAAAACCTACAACATTTGTTATTCCTACATTTGTGCCTTTTAATAATTCTTTACAATAGCTTG
TTCAATATGAATTAACACAAACTGTTGCAAAATCAAATTCAATTGCTTCATCACATAATTGTTTAATTTC
AGCTTTCGTAGCATCTTGTTTTAATAATGTGTGATCTATATATTTGTTTAGTTTCATTTTTTCTCCTATA
TATTCATTTTTAATTTTAATTCTTTAATAATTTCGTCTACTTTAACTTTAGCGTTTTGAACAGATTCACC
AACACCTATAAAATAAATTTTTAGTTTAGGTTCAGTTCCACTTGGGCGAACAGCAAATCATGACTTATCT
TCTAAATAAAATTTTAGTAAGTCTTGTCCTGGCATATTATACATTCCATCGATGTAGTCTTCAACATTAA
CAACTTTAAGTCCAGCAATTTGAGTTAAGGGTGTTGCTCTCAATGATTTCATTAATGGTTCAATTTTTAA
TTTCTTTTCTTCTGGTTTAAAATTCAAGTTTAAAGTGAAAGTGTAATATGCACCCATTTCTTTAAATAAA
TCTTCTAAATAGTCTACTAATGTTTTATTTTGTTTTTTATAAAATCAAGCAGCCTCTGCTATTAATATAG
AAGCTTGTATTCCATCTTTATCTCTAGCTGAGTCATCAATTACATATCCATAACTTTCTTCATAAGCAAA
AACAAAATTTAATCCGTTATCTTCTTCTTTAGCAATTTCTCTACCCATTCATTTAAATCCAGTTAAAGTT
TTTACAATATTAACTCCATATTTTTCATGAGCGATTCTATCACCCAAATCACTTGTTACAAAACTTGAAT
ATAGAGCCGGATTTTTTGGAATGCTATTTAAGCGTTTTAGATTTGATAATTTTCAATCAATTAAAATTGG
TCCTGTTTGATTTCCATCTAATCTTACAAAATGACCATCATGTTTTATTGCCATTCCAAATCTGTCAGCA
TCTGGGTCATTCATAATAATAATATCTGCATCATGTTTAATACCATATTCAAGCGGTATTTTTCATGCAG
GATCAAATTCTGGATTTGGATTTACAACATTTTTAAATGTTTCATCTTCAAATGCATGCTCTTCAACCTC
AATAACGTTATATCCTGATTCACGTAATATTTTTGGGGTAAATTTAGTTCCTGTTCCATTAACTGCGCTA
AAAATAATTTTTAAATCTTTTTTAGCTTCTTGCTCTTTTTTGTACGTCTCTGTTTTAGAGCTAGAAATAG
CAAGTTAAAATAAGGCTAGTCCGTTATCAACTTGAAAAAGTGGCACCGAGTCGGTGCTTTTTTGAATTCG
CTAGCTAGGTCTTGAAAGGAGTGGGAATTGGCTCCGGTGCCCGTCAGTGGGCAGAGCGCACATCGCCCAC
AGTCCCCGAGAAGTTGGGGGGAGGGGTCGGCAATTGATCCGGTGCCTAGAGAAGGTGGCGCGGGGTAAAC
TGGGAAAGTGATGTCGTGTACTGGCTCCGCCTTTTTCCCGAGGGTGGGGGAGAACCGTATATAAGTGCAG
TAGTCGCCGTGAACGTTCTTTTTCGCAACGGGTTTGCCGCCAGAACACAGGACCGGTTCTAGAGCGCTGC
CACCATGACCGAGTACAAGCCCACGGTGCGCCTCGCCACCCGCGACGACGTCCCCAGGGCCGTACGCACC
CTCGCCGCCGCGTTCGCCGACTACCCCGCCACGCGCCACACCGTCGATCCGGACCGCCACATCGAGCGGG
TCACCGAGCTGCAAGAACTCTTCCTCACGCGCGTCGGGCTCGACATCGGCAAGGTGTGGGTCGCGGACGA
CGGCGCCGCGGTGGCGGTCTGGACCACGCCGGAGAGCGTCGAAGCGGGGGCGGTGTTCGCCGAGATCGGC
CCGCGCATGGCCGAGTTGAGCGGTTCCCGGCTGGCCGCGCAGCAACAGATGGAAGGCCTCCTGGCGCCGC
ACCGGCCCAAGGAGCCCGCGTGGTTCCTGGCCACCGTCGGAGTCTCGCCCGACCACCAGGGCAAGGGTCT
GGGCAGCGCCGTCGTGCTCCCCGGAGTGGAGGCGGCCGAGCGCGCCGGGGTGCCCGCCTTCCTGGAGACC
TCCGCGCCCCGCAACCTCCCCTTCTACGAGCGGCTCGGCTTCACCGTCACCGCCGACGTCGAGGTGCCCG
AAGGACCGCGCACCTGGTGCATGACCCGCAAGCCCGGTGCCTGAACGCGTTAAGTCGACAATCAACCTCT
GGATTACAAAATTTGTGAAAGATTGACTGGTATTCTTAACTATGTTGCTCCTTTTACGCTATGTGGATAC
GCTGCTTTAATGCCTTTGTATCATGCTATTGCTTCCCGTATGGCTTTCATTTTCTCCTCCTTGTATAAAT
CCTGGTTGCTGTCTCTTTATGAGGAGTTGTGGCCCGTTGTCAGGCAACGTGGCGTGGTGTGCACTGTGTT
TGCTGACGCAACCCCCACTGGTTGGGGCATTGCCACCACCTGTCAGCTCCTTTCCGGGACTTTCGCTTTC
CCCCTCCCTATTGCCACGGCGGAACTCATCGCCGCCTGCCTTGCCCGCTGCTGGACAGGGGCTCGGCTGT
TGGGCACTGACAATTCCGTGGTGTTGTCGGGGAAATCATCGTCCTTTCCTTGGCTGCTCGCCTGTGTTGC
CACCTGGATTCTGCGCGGGACGTCCTTCTGCTACGTCCCTTCGGCCCTCAATCCAGCGGACCTTCCTTCC
CGCGGCCTGCTGCCGGCTCTGCGGCCTCTTCCGCGTCTTCGCCTTCGCCCTCAGACGAGTCGGATCTCCC
TTTGGGCCGCCTCCCCGCGTCGACTTTAAGACCAATGACTTACAAGGCAGCTGTAGATCTTAGCCACTTT
TTAAAAGAAAAGGGGGGACTGGAAGGGCTAATTCACTCCCAACGAAGACAAGATCTGCTTTTTGCTTGTA
CTGGGTCTCTCTGGTTAGACCAGATCTGAGCCTGGGAGCTCTCTGGCTAACTAGGGAACCCACTGCTTAA
GCCTCAATAAAGCTTGCCTTGAGTGCTTCAAGTAGTGTGTGCCCGTCTGTTGTGTGACTCTGGTAACTAG
AGATCCCTCAGACCCTTTTAGTCAGTGTGGAAAATCTCTAGCAGGGCCCGTTTAAACCCGCTGATCAGCC
TCGACTGTGCCTTCTAGTTGCCAGCCATCTGTTGTTTGCCCCTCCCCCGTGCCTTCCTTGACCCTGGAAG
GTGCCACTCCCACTGTCCTTTCCTAATAAAATGAGGAAATTGCATCGCATTGTCTGAGTAGGTGTCATTC
TATTCTGGGGGGTGGGGTGGGGCAGGACAGCAAGGGGGAGGATTGGGAAGACAATAGCAGGCATGCTGGG
GATGCGGTGGGCTCTATGGCTTCTGAGGCGGAAAGAACCAGCTGGGGCTCTAGGGGGTATCCCC
[124 nt withheld, positions 6925-7048]
C
[91 nt withheld, positions 7050-7140]
A
[49 nt withheld, positions 7142-7190]
CCTTTGACGTTGGAGTCCACGTTCTTT
[37 nt withheld, positions 7218-7254]
ACCCTATCTCGGTCTATTCTTTTGATTTATAAGGGATTTTGCCGATTTCGGCCTATTGGTTAAAAAATGA
GCTGATTTAACAAAAATTTAACGCGAATTAATTCTGTGGAATGTGTGTCAGTTAGGGTGTGGAAAGTCCC
CAGGCTCCCCAGCAGGCAGAAGTATGCAAAGCATGCATCTCAATTAGTCAGCAACCAGGTGTGGAAAGTC
CCCAGGCTCCCCAGCAGGCAGAAGTATGCAAAGCATGCATCTCAATTAGTCAGCAACCATAGTCCCGCCC
CTAACTCCGCCCATCCCGCCCCTAACTCCGCCCAGTTCCGCCCATTCTCCGCCCCATGGCTGACTAATTT
TTTTTATTTATGCAGAGGCCGAGGCCGCCTCTGCCTCTGAGCTATTCCAGAAGTAGTGAGGAGGCTTTTT
TGGAGGCCTAGGCTTTTGCAAAAAGCTCCCGGGAGCTTGTATATCCATTTTCGGATCTGATCAGCACGTG
TTGACAATTAATCATCGGCATAGTATATCGGCATAGTATAATACGACAAGGTGAGGAACTAAACCATGGC
CAAGTTGACCAGTGCCGTTCCGGTGCTCACCGCGCGCGACGTCGCCGGAGCGGTCGAGTTCTGGACCGAC
CGGCTCGGGTTCTCCCGGGACTTCGTGGAGGACGACTTCGCCGGTGTGGTCCGGGACGACGTGACCCTGT
TCATCAGCGCGGTCCAGGACCAGGTGGTGCCGGACAACACCCTGGCCTGGGTGTGGGTGCGCGGCCTGGA
CGAGCTGTACGCCGAGTGGTCGGAGGTCGTGTCCACGAACTTCCGGGACGCCTCCGGGCCGGCCATGACC
GAGATCGGCGAGCAGCCGTGGGGGCGGGAGTTCGCCCTGCGCGACCCGGCCGGCAACTGCGTGCACTTCG
TGGCCGAGGAGCAGGACTGACACGTGCTACGAGATTTCGATTCCACCGCCGCCTTCTATGAAAGGTTGGG
CTTCGGAATCGTTTTCCGGGACGCCGGCTGGATGATCCTCCAGCGCGGGGATCTCATGCTGGAGTTCTTC
GCCCACCCCAACTTGTTTATTGCAGCTTATAATGGTTACAAATAAAGCAATAGCATCACAAATTTCACAA
ATAAAGCATTTTTTTCACTGCATTCTAGTTGTGGTTTGTCCAAACTCATCAATGTATCTTATCATGTCTG
TATACCGTCGACCTCTAGCTAGAGCTTGGCGTAATCATGGTCATAGCTGTTTCCTGTGTGAAATTGTTAT
CCGCTCACAATTCCACACAACATACGAGCCGGAAGCATAAAGTGTAAAGCCTGGGGTGCCTAATGAGTGA
GCTAACTCACATTAATTGCGTTGCGCTCACTGCCCGCTTTCCAGTCGGGAAACCTGTCGTGCCAGCTGCA
TTAATGAATCGGCCAACGCGCGGGGAGAGGCGGTTTGCGTATTGGGCGCTCTTCCGCTTCCTCGCTCACT
GACTCGCTGCGCTCGGTCGTTCGGCTGCGGCGAGCGGTATCAGCTCACTCAAAGGCGGTAATACGGTTAT
CCACAGAATCAGGGGATAACGCAGGAAAGAACATGTGAGCAAAAGGCCAGCAAAAGGCCAGGAACCGTAA
AAAGGCCGCGTTGCTGGCGTTTTTCCATAGGCTCCGCCCCCCTGACGAGCATCACAAAAATCGACGCTCA
AGTCAGAGGTGGCGAAACCCGACAGGACTATAAAGATACCAGGCGTTTCCCCCTGGAAGCTCCCTCGTGC
GCTCTCCTGTTCCGACCCTGCCGCTTACCGGATACCTGTCCGCCTTTCTCCCTTCGGGAAGCGTGGCGCT
TTCTCATAGCTCACGCTGTAGGTATCTCAGTTCGGTGTAGGTCGTTCGCTCCAAGCTGGGCTGTGTGCAC
GAACCCCCCGTTCAGCCCGACCGCTGCGCCTTATCCGGTAACTATCGTCTTGAGTCCAACCCGGTAAGAC
ACGACTTATCGCCACTGGCAGCAGCCACTGGTAACAGGATTAGCAGAGCGAGGTATGTAGGCGGTGCTAC
AGAGTTCTTGAAGTGGTGGCCTAACTACGGCTACACTAGAAGAACAGTATTTGGTATCTGCGCTCTGCTG
AAGCCAGTTACCTTCGGAAAAAGAGTTGGTAGCTCTTGATCCGGCAAACAAACCACCGCTGGTAGCGGTG
GTTTTTTTGTTTGCAAGCAGCAGATTACGCGCAGAAAAAAAGGATCTCAAGAAGATCCTTTGATCTTTTC
TACGGGGTCTGACGCTCAGTGGAACGAAAACTCACGTTAAGGGATTTTGGTCATGAGATTATCAAAAAGG
ATCTTCACCTAGATCCTTTTAAATTAAAAATGAAGTTTTAAATCAATCTAAAGTATATATGAGTAAACTT
GGTCTGACAGTTACCAATGCTTAATCAGTGAGGCACCTATCTCAGCGATCTGTCTATTTCGTTCATCCAT
AGTTGCCTGACTCCCCGTCGTGTAGATAACTACGATACGGGAGGGCTTACCATCTGGCCCCAGTGCTGCA
ATGATACCGCGAGACCCACGCTCACCGGCTCCAGATTTATCAGCAATAAACCAGCCAGCCGGAAGGGCCG
AGCGCAGAAGTGGTCCTGCAACTTTATCCGCCTCCATCCAGTCTATTAATTGTTGCCGGGAAGCTAGAGT
AAGTAGTTCGCCAGTTAATAGTTTGCGCAACGTTGTTGCCATTGCTACAGGCATCGTGGTGTCACGCTCG
TCGTTTGGTATGGCTTCATTCAGCTCCGGTTCCCAACGATCAAGGCGAGTTACATGATCCCCCATGTTGT
GCAAAAAAGCGGTTAGCTCCTTCGGTCCTCCGATCGTTGTCAGAAGTAAGTTGGCCGCAGTGTTATCACT
CATGGTTATGGCAGCACTGCATAATTCTCTTACTGTCATGCCATCCGTAAGATGCTTTTCTGTGACTGGT
GAGTACTCAACCAAGTCATTCTGAGAATAGTGTATGCGGCGACCGAGTTGCTCTTGCCCGGCGTCAATAC
GGGATAATACCGCGCCACATAGCAGAACTTTAAAAGTGCTCATCATTGGAAAACGTTCTTCGGGGCGAAA
ACTCTCAAGGATCTTACCGCTGTTGAGATCCAGTTCGATGTAACCCACTCGTGCACCCAACTGATCTTCA
GCATCTTTTACTTTCACCAGCGTTTCTGGGTGAGCAAAAACAGGAAGGCAAAATGCCGCAAAAAAGGGAA
TAAGGGCGACACGGAAATGTTGAATACTCATACTCTTCCTTTTTCAATATTATTGAAGCATTTATCAGGG
TTATTGTCTCATGAGCGGATACATATTTGAATGTATTTAGAAAAATAAACAAATAGGGGTTCCGCGCACA
TTTCCCCGAAAAGTGCCACCTGAC
Features (pLannotate 1.2.2; 33 found; start..end, strand, type, name):
     31..83      -  misc_feature   bom (fragment): basis of mobility region from pBR322
    242..621     +  enhancer       CMV enhancer: human cytomegalovirus immediate early enhancer
    622..821     +  promoter       CMV promoter: human cytomegalovirus (CMV) immediate early promoter
    839..1019    +  LTR            5' LTR (truncated): truncated 5' long terminal repeat (LTR) from HIV-1
   1066..1191    +  misc_feature   HIV-1 Ψ: packaging signal of human immunodeficiency virus type 1
   1175..1538    +  CDS            HIV-1 gag (fragment): gag protein from human immunodeficiency virus 1; gag
   1684..1917    +  misc_feature   RRE: The Rev response element (RRE) of HIV-1 allows for Rev-dependent mRNA export from the nucleus to the cytoplasm.
   2294..2394    +  CDS            Rev (fragment): human immunodeficiency virus 1 (HIV-1) Rev protein; rev; enhances nuclear export of unspliced and incompletely spliced viral mRNAs
   2444..2561    +  misc_feature   cPPT/CTS: central polypurine tract and central termination sequence of HIV-1
   2612..2852    +  promoter       U6 promoter: RNA polymerase III promoter for human U6 snRNA
   3038..3697    -  CDS            deoC1: DEOC1_STAAN - Also known as dra. Experimental evidence at protein level: Swiss-Prot protein existence level 1. Catalyzes a reversible aldol reaction between acetaldehyde and D-glyceraldehyde 3-phosphate to generate 2-deoxy-D-ribose 5- phosphate. From Staphylococcus aureus (strain N315).
   4742..4817    +  misc_RNA       gRNA scaffold: guide RNA scaffold for the Streptococcus pyogenes CRISPR/Cas9 system
   4835..4853    +  CDS            small t antigen (fragment): SV40 (simian virus 40) small t antigen
   4879..5090    +  promoter       EF-1α core promoter: core promoter for human elongation factor EF-1α
   5115..5714    +  CDS            PuroR (fragment): puromycin N-acetyltransferase; pac from Streptomyces; confers resistance to puromycin
   5730..6318    +  misc_feature   WPRE: woodchuck hepatitis virus posttranscriptional regulatory element
   6369..6388    +  misc_feature   cPPT/CTS (fragment): central polypurine tract and central termination sequence of HIV-1
   6390..6623    +  LTR            3' LTR (ΔU3): self-inactivating 3' long terminal repeat (LTR) from HIV-1
   6655..6879    +  polyA_signal   bGH poly(A) signal: bovine growth hormone polyadenylation signal
   6883..6904    +  promoter       SV40 promoter (fragment): SV40 enhancer and early promoter
   6925..7353    +  rep_origin     f1 ori (sequence partly withheld): f1 bacteriophage origin of replication; arrow indicates direction of (+) strand synthesis
   7367..7696    +  promoter       SV40 promoter: SV40 enhancer and early promoter
   7744..7791    +  promoter       EM7 promoter: synthetic bacterial promoter&nbsp
   7810..8184    +  CDS            BleoR: antibiotic-binding protein; Sh ble from Streptoalloteichus hindustanus; confers resistance to bleomycin, phleomycin, and Zeocin™
   8194..8319    +  CDS            ble (fragment): BLE_KLEPN - Experimental evidence at protein level: Swiss-Prot protein existence level 1. Binding protein with a strong affinity to the bleomycin family of antibiotics. Binds to CL990; an antimitotic-antibiotic compound. From Klebsiella pneumoniae.
   8314..8435    +  polyA_signal   SV40 poly(A) signal: SV40 polyadenylation signal
   8508..8524    -  protein_bind   lac operator: The lac repressor binds to the lac operator to inhibit transcription in E. coli. This inhibition can be relieved by adding lactose or isopropyl-β-D-thiogalactopyranoside (IPTG). lac repressor encoded by lacI
   8532..8562    -  promoter       lac promoter: promoter for the E. coli lac operon
   8577..8598    -  protein_bind   CAP binding site: CAP binding activates transcription in the presence of cAMP. E. coli catabolite activator protein
   8611..8703    -  CDS            lacI (fragment): lac repressor; lacI; The lac repressor binds to the lac operator to inhibit transcription in E. coli. This inhibition can be relieved by adding lactose or isopropyl-β-D-thiogalactopyranoside (IPTG).
   8886..9474    -  rep_origin     ori: high-copy-number ColE1/pMB1/pBR322/pUC origin of replication
   9645..10505   -  CDS            AmpR: β-lactamase; bla; confers resistance to ampicillin, carbenicillin, and related antibiotics
  10506..10610   -  promoter       AmpR promoter: bla
