>Addgene plasmid #104990 | lenti-sgRNA puro | addgene full sequence | sequence record 443800 | Addgene NGS Result
TTACAAGGCAGCTGTAGATCTTAGCCACTTTTTAAAAGAAAAGGGGGGACTGGAAGGGCTAATTCACTCC
CAACGAAGACAAGATCTGCTTTTTGCTTGTACTGGGTCTCTCTGGTTAGACCAGATCTGAGCCTGGGAGC
TCTCTGGCTAACTAGGGAACCCACTGCTTAAGCCTCAATAAAGCTTGCCTTGAGTGCTTCAAGTAGTGTG
TGCCCGTCTGTTGTGTGACTCTGGTAACTAGAGATCCCTCAGACCCTTTTAGTCAGTGTGGAAAATCTCT
AGCAGGGCCCGTTTAAACCCGCTGATCAGCCTCGACTGTGCCTTCTAGTTGCCAGCCATCTGTTGTTTGC
CCCTCCCCCGTGCCTTCCTTGACCCTGGAAGGTGCCACTCCCACTGTCCTTTCCTAATAAAATGAGGAAA
TTGCATCGCATTGTCTGAGTAGGTGTCATTCTATTCTGGGGGGTGGGGTGGGGCAGGACAGCAAGGGGGA
GGATTGGGAAGACAATAGCAGGCATGCTGGGGATGCGGTGGGCTCTATGGCTTCTGAGGCGGAAAGAACC
AGCTGGGGCTCTAGGGGGTATCCCC
[124 nt withheld, positions 586-709]
C
[91 nt withheld, positions 711-801]
A
[49 nt withheld, positions 803-851]
CCTTTGACGTTGGAGTCCACGTTCTTT
[37 nt withheld, positions 879-915]
ACCCTATCTCGGTCTATTCTTTTGATTTATAAGGGATTTTGCCGATTTCGGCCTATTGGTTAAAAAATGA
GCTGATTTAACAAAAATTTAACGCGAATTAATTCTGTGGAATGTGTGTCAGTTAGGGTGTGGAAAGTCCC
CAGGCTCCCCAGCAGGCAGAAGTATGCAAAGCATGCATCTCAATTAGTCAGCAACCAGGTGTGGAAAGTC
CCCAGGCTCCCCAGCAGGCAGAAGTATGCAAAGCATGCATCTCAATTAGTCAGCAACCATAGTCCCGCCC
CTAACTCCGCCCATCCCGCCCCTAACTCCGCCCAGTTCCGCCCATTCTCCGCCCCATGGCTGACTAATTT
TTTTTATTTATGCAGAGGCCGAGGCCGCCTCTGCCTCTGAGCTATTCCAGAAGTAGTGAGGAGGCTTTTT
TGGAGGCCTAGGCTTTTGCAAAAAGCTCCCGGGAGCTTGTATATCCATTTTCGGATCTGATCAGCACGTG
TTGACAATTAATCATCGGCATAGTATATCGGCATAGTATAATACGACAAGGTGAGGAACTAAACCATGGC
CAAGTTGACCAGTGCCGTTCCGGTGCTCACCGCGCGCGACGTCGCCGGAGCGGTCGAGTTCTGGACCGAC
CGGCTCGGGTTCTCCCGGGACTTCGTGGAGGACGACTTCGCCGGTGTGGTCCGGGACGACGTGACCCTGT
TCATCAGCGCGGTCCAGGACCAGGTGGTGCCGGACAACACCCTGGCCTGGGTGTGGGTGCGCGGCCTGGA
CGAGCTGTACGCCGAGTGGTCGGAGGTCGTGTCCACGAACTTCCGGGACGCCTCCGGGCCGGCCATGACC
GAGATCGGCGAGCAGCCGTGGGGGCGGGAGTTCGCCCTGCGCGACCCGGCCGGCAACTGCGTGCACTTCG
TGGCCGAGGAGCAGGACTGACACGTGCTACGAGATTTCGATTCCACCGCCGCCTTCTATGAAAGGTTGGG
CTTCGGAATCGTTTTCCGGGACGCCGGCTGGATGATCCTCCAGCGCGGGGATCTCATGCTGGAGTTCTTC
GCCCACCCCAACTTGTTTATTGCAGCTTATAATGGTTACAAATAAAGCAATAGCATCACAAATTTCACAA
ATAAAGCATTTTTTTCACTGCATTCTAGTTGTGGTTTGTCCAAACTCATCAATGTATCTTATCATGTCTG
TATACCGTCGACCTCTAGCTAGAGCTTGGCGTAATCATGGTCATAGCTGTTTCCTGTGTGAAATTGTTAT
CCGCTCACAATTCCACACAACATACGAGCCGGAAGCATAAAGTGTAAAGCCTGGGGTGCCTAATGAGTGA
GCTAACTCACATTAATTGCGTTGCGCTCACTGCCCGCTTTCCAGTCGGGAAACCTGTCGTGCCAGCTGCA
TTAATGAATCGGCCAACGCGCGGGGAGAGGCGGTTTGCGTATTGGGCGCTCTTCCGCTTCCTCGCTCACT
GACTCGCTGCGCTCGGTCGTTCGGCTGCGGCGAGCGGTATCAGCTCACTCAAAGGCGGTAATACGGTTAT
CCACAGAATCAGGGGATAACGCAGGAAAGAACATGTGAGCAAAAGGCCAGCAAAAGGCCAGGAACCGTAA
AAAGGCCGCGTTGCTGGCGTTTTTCCATAGGCTCCGCCCCCCTGACGAGCATCACAAAAATCGACGCTCA
AGTCAGAGGTGGCGAAACCCGACAGGACTATAAAGATACCAGGCGTTTCCCCCTGGAAGCTCCCTCGTGC
GCTCTCCTGTTCCGACCCTGCCGCTTACCGGATACCTGTCCGCCTTTCTCCCTTCGGGAAGCGTGGCGCT
TTCTCATAGCTCACGCTGTAGGTATCTCAGTTCGGTGTAGGTCGTTCGCTCCAAGCTGGGCTGTGTGCAC
GAACCCCCCGTTCAGCCCGACCGCTGCGCCTTATCCGGTAACTATCGTCTTGAGTCCAACCCGGTAAGAC
ACGACTTATCGCCACTGGCAGCAGCCACTGGTAACAGGATTAGCAGAGCGAGGTATGTAGGCGGTGCTAC
AGAGTTCTTGAAGTGGTGGCCTAACTACGGCTACACTAGAAGAACAGTATTTGGTATCTGCGCTCTGCTG
AAGCCAGTTACCTTCGGAAAAAGAGTTGGTAGCTCTTGATCCGGCAAACAAACCACCGCTGGTAGCGGTG
GTTTTTTTGTTTGCAAGCAGCAGATTACGCGCAGAAAAAAAGGATCTCAAGAAGATCCTTTGATCTTTTC
TACGGGGTCTGACGCTCAGTGGAACGAAAACTCACGTTAAGGGATTTTGGTCATGAGATTATCAAAAAGG
ATCTTCACCTAGATCCTTTTAAATTAAAAATGAAGTTTTAAATCAATCTAAAGTATATATGAGTAAACTT
GGTCTGACAGTTACCAATGCTTAATCAGTGAGGCACCTATCTCAGCGATCTGTCTATTTCGTTCATCCAT
AGTTGCCTGACTCCCCGTCGTGTAGATAACTACGATACGGGAGGGCTTACCATCTGGCCCCAGTGCTGCA
ATGATACCGCGAGACCCACGCTCACCGGCTCCAGATTTATCAGCAATAAACCAGCCAGCCGGAAGGGCCG
AGCGCAGAAGTGGTCCTGCAACTTTATCCGCCTCCATCCAGTCTATTAATTGTTGCCGGGAAGCTAGAGT
AAGTAGTTCGCCAGTTAATAGTTTGCGCAACGTTGTTGCCATTGCTACAGGCATCGTGGTGTCACGCTCG
TCGTTTGGTATGGCTTCATTCAGCTCCGGTTCCCAACGATCAAGGCGAGTTACATGATCCCCCATGTTGT
GCAAAAAAGCGGTTAGCTCCTTCGGTCCTCCGATCGTTGTCAGAAGTAAGTTGGCCGCAGTGTTATCACT
CATGGTTATGGCAGCACTGCATAATTCTCTTACTGTCATGCCATCCGTAAGATGCTTTTCTGTGACTGGT
GAGTACTCAACCAAGTCATTCTGAGAATAGTGTATGCGGCGACCGAGTTGCTCTTGCCCGGCGTCAATAC
GGGATAATACCGCGCCACATAGCAGAACTTTAAAAGTGCTCATCATTGGAAAACGTTCTTCGGGGCGAAA
ACTCTCAAGGATCTTACCGCTGTTGAGATCCAGTTCGATGTAACCCACTCGTGCACCCAACTGATCTTCA
GCATCTTTTACTTTCACCAGCGTTTCTGGGTGAGCAAAAACAGGAAGGCAAAATGCCGCAAAAAAGGGAA
TAAGGGCGACACGGAAATGTTGAATACTCATACTCTTCCTTTTTCAATATTATTGAAGCATTTATCAGGG
TTATTGTCTCATGAGCGGATACATATTTGAATGTATTTAGAAAAATAAACAAATAGGGGTTCCGCGCACA
TTTCCCCGAAAAGTGCCACCTGACGTCGACGGATCGGGAGATCTCCCGATCCCCTATGGTGCACTCTCAG
TACAATCTGCTCTGATGCCGCATAGTTAAGCCAGTATCTGCTCCCTGCTTGTGTGTTGGAGGTCGCTGAG
TAGTGCGCGAGCAAAATTTAAGCTACAACAAGGCAAGGCTTGACCGACAATTGCATGAAGAATCTGCTTA
GGGTTAGGCGTTTTGCGCTGCTTCGCGATGTACGGGCCAGATATACGCGCGCGTTGACATTGATTATTGA
CTAGTTATTAATAGTAATCAATTACGGGGTCATTAGTTCATAGCCCATATATGGAGTTCCGCGTTACATA
ACTTACGGTAAATGGCCCGCCTGGCTGACCGCCCAACGACCCCCGCCCATTGACGTCAATAATGACGTAT
GTTCCCATAGTAACGCCAATAGGGACTTTCCATTGACGTCAATGGGTGGAGTATTTACGGTAAACTGCCC
ACTTGGCAGTACATCAAGTGTATCATATGCCAAGTACGCCCCCTATTGACGTCAATGACGGTAAATGGCC
CGCCTGGCATTATGCCCAGTACATGACCTTATGGGACTTTCCTACTTGGCAGTACATCTACGTATTAGTC
ATCGCTATTACCATGGTGATGCGGTTTTGGCAGTACATCAATGGGCGTGGATAGCGGTTTGACTCACGGG
GATTTCCAAGTCTCCACCCCATTGACGTCAATGGGAGTTTGTTTTGGCACCAAAATCAACGGGACTTTCC
AAAATGTCGTAACAACTCCGCCCCATTGACGCAAATGGGCGGTAGGCGTGTACGGTGGGAGGTCTATATA
AGCAGCGCGTTTTGCCTGTACTGGGTCTCTCTGGTTAGACCAGATCTGAGCCTGGGAGCTCTCTGGCTAA
CTAGGGAACCCACTGCTTAAGCCTCAATAAAGCTTGCCTTGAGTGCTTCAAGTAGTGTGTGCCCGTCTGT
TGTGTGACTCTGGTAACTAGAGATCCCTCAGACCCTTTTAGTCAGTGTGGAAAATCTCTAGCAGTGGCGC
CCGAACAGGGACTTGAAAGCGAAAGGGAAACCAGAGGAGCTCTCTCGACGCAGGACTCGGCTTGCTGAAG
CGCGCACGGCAAGAGGCGAGGGGCGGCGACTGGTGAGTACGCCAAAAATTTTGACTAGCGGAGGCTAGAA
GGAGAGAGATGGGTGCGAGAGCGTCAGTATTAAGCGGGGGAGAATTAGATCGCGATGGGAAAAAATTCGG
TTAAGGCCAGGGGGAAAGAAAAAATATAAATTAAAACATATAGTATGGGCAAGCAGGGAGCTAGAACGAT
TCGCAGTTAATCCTGGCCTGTTAGAAACATCAGAAGGCTGTAGACAAATACTGGGACAGCTACAACCATC
CCTTCAGACAGGATCAGAAGAACTTAGATCATTATATAATACAGTAGCAACCCTCTATTGTGTGCATCAA
AGGATAGAGATAAAAGACACCAAGGAAGCTTTAGACAAGATAGAGGAAGAGCAAAACAAAAGTAAGACCA
CCGCACAGCAAGCGGCCGCTGATCTTCAGACCTGGAGGAGGAGATATGAGGGACAATTGGAGAAGTGAAT
TATATAAATATAAAGTAGTAAAAATTGAACCATTAGGAGTAGCACCCACCAAGGCAAAGAGAAGAGTGGT
GCAGAGAGAAAAAAGAGCAGTGGGAATAGGAGCTTTGTTCCTTGGGTTCTTGGGAGCAGCAGGAAGCACT
ATGGGCGCAGCGTCAATGACGCTGACGGTACAGGCCAGACAATTATTGTCTGGTATAGTGCAGCAGCAGA
ACAATTTGCTGAGGGCTATTGAGGCGCAACAGCATCTGTTGCAACTCACAGTCTGGGGCATCAAGCAGCT
CCAGGCAAGAATCCTGGCTGTGGAAAGATACCTAAAGGATCAACAGCTCCTGGGGATTTGGGGTTGCTCT
GGAAAACTCATTTGCACCACTGCTGTGCCTTGGAATGCTAGTTGGAGTAATAAATCTCTGGAACAGATTT
GGAATCACACGACCTGGATGGAGTGGGACAGAGAAATTAACAATTACACAAGCTTAATACACTCCTTAAT
TGAAGAATCGCAAAACCAGCAAGAAAAGAATGAACAAGAATTATTGGAATTAGATAAATGGGCAAGTTTG
TGGAATTGGTTTAACATAACAAATTGGCTGTGGTATATAAAATTATTCATAATGATAGTAGGAGGCTTGG
TAGGTTTAAGAATAGTTTTTGCTGTACTTTCTATAGTGAATAGAGTTAGGCAGGGATATTCACCATTATC
GTTTCAGACCCACCTCCCAACCCCGAGGGGACCCGACAGGCCCGAAGGAATAGAAGAAGAAGGTGGAGAG
AGAGACAGAGACAGATCCATTCGATTAGTGAACGGATCGGCACTGCGTGCGCCAATTCTGCAGACAAATG
GCAGTATTCATCCACAATTTTAAAAGAAAAGGGGGGATTGGGGGGTACAGTGCAGGGGAAAGAATAGTAG
ACATAATAGCAACAGACATACAAACTAAAGAATTACAAAAACAAATTACAAAAATTCAAAATTTTCGGGT
TTATTACAGGGACAGCAGAGATCCAGTTTGGTTAATTAAGGTACCGAGGGCCTATTTCCCATGATTCCTT
CATATTTGCATATACGATACAAGGCTGTTAGAGAGATAATTAGAATTAATTTGACTGTAAACACAAAGAT
ATTAGTACAAAATACGTGACGTAGAAAGTAATAATTTCTTGGGTAGTTTGCAGTTTTAAAATTATGTTTT
AAAATGGACTATCATATGCTTACCGTAACTTGAAAGTATTTCGATTTCTTGGCTTTATATATCTTGTGGA
AAGGACGAAACACCGGAGACGGTTGTAAATGAGCACACAAAATACACATGCTAAAATATTATATTCTATG
ACCTTTATAAAATCAACCAAAATCTTCTTTTTAATAACTTTAGTATCAATAATTAGAATTTTTATGTTCC
TTTTTGCAAACTTTTAATAAAAATGAGCAAAATAAAAAAACGCTAGTTTTAGTAACTCGCGTTGTTTTCT
TCACCTTTAATAATAGCTACTCCACCACTTGTTCCTAAGCGGTCAGCTCCTGCTTCAATCATTTTTTGAG
CATCTTCAAATGTTCTAACTCCACCAGCTGCTTTAACTAAAGCATTGTCTTTAACAACTGACTTCATTAG
TTTAACATCTTCAAATGTTGCACCTGATTTTGAAAATCCTGTTGATGTTTTAACAAATTCTAATCCAGCT
TCAACAGCTATTTCACAAGCTTTCATGATTTCTTCTTTTGTTAATAAACAATTTTCCATAATACATTTAA
CAACATGTGATCCAGCTGCTTTTTTTACAGCTTTCATGTCTTCTAAAACTAATTCATAATTTTTGTCTTT
TAATGCACCAATATTTAATACCATATCAATTTCTGTTGCACCATCTTTAATTGCTTCAGAAACTTCGAAT
GCTTTTGTAGCTGTTGTGCATGCACCTAGAGGAAAACCTACAACATTTGTTATTCCTACATTTGTGCCTT
TTAATAATTCTTTACAATAGCTTGTTCAATATGAATTAACACAAACTGTTGCAAAATCAAATTCAATTGC
TTCATCACATAATTGTTTAATTTCAGCTTTCGTAGCATCTTGTTTTAATAATGTGTGATCTATATATTTG
TTTAGTTTCATTTTTTCTCCTATATATTCATTTTTAATTTTAATTCTTTAATAATTTCGTCTACTTTAAC
TTTAGCGTTTTGAACAGATTCACCAACACCTATAAAATAAATTTTTAGTTTAGGTTCAGTTCCACTTGGG
CGAACAGCAAATCATGACTTATCTTCTAAATAAAATTTTAGTAAGTCTTGTCCTGGCATATTATACATTC
CATCGATGTAGTCTTCAACATTAACAACTTTAAGTCCAGCAATTTGAGTTAAGGGTGTTGCTCTCAATGA
TTTCATTAATGGTTCAATTTTTAATTTCTTTTCTTCTGGTTTAAAATTCAAGTTTAAAGTGAAAGTGTAA
TATGCACCCATTTCTTTAAATAAATCTTCTAAATAGTCTACTAATGTTTTATTTTGTTTTTTATAAAATC
AAGCAGCCTCTGCTATTAATATAGAAGCTTGTATTCCATCTTTATCTCTAGCTGAGTCATCAATTACATA
TCCATAACTTTCTTCATAAGCAAAAACAAAATTTAATCCGTTATCTTCTTCTTTAGCAATTTCTCTACCC
ATTCATTTAAATCCAGTTAAAGTTTTTACAATATTAACTCCATATTTTTCATGAGCGATTCTATCACCCA
AATCACTTGTTACAAAACTTGAATATAGAGCCGGATTTTTTGGAATGCTATTTAAGCGTTTTAGATTTGA
TAATTTTCAATCAATTAAAATTGGTCCTGTTTGATTTCCATCTAATCTTACAAAATGACCATCATGTTTT
ATTGCCATTCCAAATCTGTCAGCATCTGGGTCATTCATAATAATAATATCTGCATCATGTTTAATACCAT
ATTCAAGCGGTATTTTTCATGCAGGATCAAATTCTGGATTTGGATTTACAACATTTTTAAATGTTTCATC
TTCAAATGCATGCTCTTCAACCTCAATAACGTTATATCCTGATTCACGTAATATTTTTGGGGTAAATTTA
GTTCCTGTTCCATTAACTGCGCTAAAAATAATTTTTAAATCTTTTTTAGCTTCTTGCTCTTTTTTGTACG
TCTCTGTTTTAGAGCTAGAAATAGCAAGTTAAAATAAGGCTAGTCCGTTATCAACTTGAAAAAGTGGCAC
CGAGTCGGTGCTTTTTTGAATTCGCTAGCTAGGTCTTGAAAGGAGTGGGAATTGGCTCCGGTGCCCGTCA
GTGGGCAGAGCGCACATCGCCCACAGTCCCCGAGAAGTTGGGGGGAGGGGTCGGCAATTGATCCGGTGCC
TAGAGAAGGTGGCGCGGGGTAAACTGGGAAAGTGATGTCGTGTACTGGCTCCGCCTTTTTCCCGAGGGTG
GGGGAGAACCGTATATAAGTGCAGTAGTCGCCGTGAACGTTCTTTTTCGCAACGGGTTTGCCGCCAGAAC
ACAGGACCGGTTCTAGAGCGCTGCCACCATGACCGAGTACAAGCCCAGGGTGCGCCTCGCCACCCGCGAC
GACGTCCCCAGGGCCGTACGCACCCTCGCCGCCGCGTTCGCCGACTACCCCGCCACGCGCCACACCGTCG
ATCCGGACCGCCACATCGAGCGGGTCACCGAGCTGCAAGAACTCTTCCTCACGCGCGTCGGGCTCGACAT
CGGCAAGGTGTGGGTCGCGGACGACGGCGCCGCGGTGGCGGTCTGGACCACGCCGGAGAGCGTCGAAGCG
GGGGCGGTGTTCGCCGAGATCGGCCCGCGCATGGCCGAGTTGAGCGGTTCCCGGCTGGCCGCGCAGCAAC
AGATGGAAGGCCTCCTGGCGCCGCACCGGCCCAAGGAGCCCGCGTGGTTCCTGGCCACCGTCGGAGTCTC
GCCCGACCACCAGGGCAAGGGTCTGGGCAGCGCCGTCGTGCTCCCCGGAGTGGAGGCGGCCGAGCGCGCC
GGGGTGCCCGCCTTCCTGGAGACCTCCGCGCCCCGCAACCTCCCCTTCTACGAGCGGCTCGGCTTCACCG
TCACCGCCGACGTCGAGGTGCCCGAAGGACCGCGCACCTGGTGCATGACCCGCAAGCCCGGTGCCTGAAC
GCGTTAAGTCGACAATCAACCTCTGGATTACAAAATTTGTGAAAGATTGACTGGTATTCTTAACTATGTT
GCTCCTTTTACGCTATGTGGATACGCTGCTTTAATGCCTTTGTATCATGCTATTGCTTCCCGTATGGCTT
TCATTTTCTCCTCCTTGTATAAATCCTGGTTGCTGTCTCTTTATGAGGAGTTGTGGCCCGTTGTCAGGCA
ACGTGGCGTGGTGTGCACTGTGTTTGCTGACGCAACCCCCACTGGTTGGGGCATTGCCACCACCTGTCAG
CTCCTTTCCGGGACTTTCGCTTTCCCCCTCCCTATTGCCACGGCGGAACTCATCGCCGCCTGCCTTGCCC
GCTGCTGGACAGGGGCTCGGCTGTTGGGCACTGACAATTCCGTGGTGTTGTCGGGGAAATCATCGTCCTT
TCCTTGGCTGCTCGCCTGTGTTGCCACCTGGATTCTGCGCGGGACGTCCTTCTGCTACGTCCCTTCGGCC
CTCAATCCAGCGGACCTTCCTTCCCGCGGCCTGCTGCCGGCTCTGCGGCCTCTTCCGCGTCTTCGCCTTC
GCCCTCAGACGAGTCGGATCTCCCTTTGGGCCGCCTCCCCGCGTCGACTTTAAGACCAATGAC
Features (pLannotate 1.2.2; 33 found; start..end, strand, type, name):
     30..49      +  misc_feature   cPPT/CTS (fragment): central polypurine tract and central termination sequence of HIV-1
     51..284     +  LTR            3' LTR (ΔU3): self-inactivating 3' long terminal repeat (LTR) from HIV-1
    316..540     +  polyA_signal   bGH poly(A) signal: bovine growth hormone polyadenylation signal
    544..565     +  promoter       SV40 promoter (fragment): SV40 enhancer and early promoter
    586..1014    +  rep_origin     f1 ori (sequence partly withheld): f1 bacteriophage origin of replication; arrow indicates direction of (+) strand synthesis
   1028..1357    +  promoter       SV40 promoter: SV40 enhancer and early promoter
   1405..1452    +  promoter       EM7 promoter: synthetic bacterial promoter&nbsp
   1471..1845    +  CDS            BleoR: antibiotic-binding protein; Sh ble from Streptoalloteichus hindustanus; confers resistance to bleomycin, phleomycin, and Zeocin™
   1855..1980    +  CDS            ble (fragment): BLE_KLEPN - Experimental evidence at protein level: Swiss-Prot protein existence level 1. Binding protein with a strong affinity to the bleomycin family of antibiotics. Binds to CL990; an antimitotic-antibiotic compound. From Klebsiella pneumoniae.
   1975..2096    +  polyA_signal   SV40 poly(A) signal: SV40 polyadenylation signal
   2169..2185    -  protein_bind   lac operator: The lac repressor binds to the lac operator to inhibit transcription in E. coli. This inhibition can be relieved by adding lactose or isopropyl-β-D-thiogalactopyranoside (IPTG). lac repressor encoded by lacI
   2193..2223    -  promoter       lac promoter: promoter for the E. coli lac operon
   2238..2259    -  protein_bind   CAP binding site: CAP binding activates transcription in the presence of cAMP. E. coli catabolite activator protein
   2272..2364    -  CDS            lacI (fragment): lac repressor; lacI; The lac repressor binds to the lac operator to inhibit transcription in E. coli. This inhibition can be relieved by adding lactose or isopropyl-β-D-thiogalactopyranoside (IPTG).
   2547..3135    -  rep_origin     ori: high-copy-number ColE1/pMB1/pBR322/pUC origin of replication
   3306..4166    -  CDS            AmpR: β-lactamase; bla; confers resistance to ampicillin, carbenicillin, and related antibiotics
   4167..4271    -  promoter       AmpR promoter: bla
   4330..4382    -  misc_feature   bom (fragment): basis of mobility region from pBR322
   4541..4920    +  enhancer       CMV enhancer: human cytomegalovirus immediate early enhancer
   4921..5120    +  promoter       CMV promoter: human cytomegalovirus (CMV) immediate early promoter
   5138..5318    +  LTR            5' LTR (truncated): truncated 5' long terminal repeat (LTR) from HIV-1
   5365..5490    +  misc_feature   HIV-1 Ψ: packaging signal of human immunodeficiency virus type 1
   5474..5837    +  CDS            HIV-1 gag (fragment): gag protein from human immunodeficiency virus 1; gag
   5983..6216    +  misc_feature   RRE: The Rev response element (RRE) of HIV-1 allows for Rev-dependent mRNA export from the nucleus to the cytoplasm.
   6593..6693    +  CDS            Rev (fragment): human immunodeficiency virus 1 (HIV-1) Rev protein; rev; enhances nuclear export of unspliced and incompletely spliced viral mRNAs
   6743..6860    +  misc_feature   cPPT/CTS: central polypurine tract and central termination sequence of HIV-1
   6911..7151    +  promoter       U6 promoter: RNA polymerase III promoter for human U6 snRNA
   7337..7996    -  CDS            deoC1: DEOC1_STAAN - Also known as dra. Experimental evidence at protein level: Swiss-Prot protein existence level 1. Catalyzes a reversible aldol reaction between acetaldehyde and D-glyceraldehyde 3-phosphate to generate 2-deoxy-D-ribose 5- phosphate. From Staphylococcus aureus (strain N315).
   9041..9116    +  misc_RNA       gRNA scaffold: guide RNA scaffold for the Streptococcus pyogenes CRISPR/Cas9 system
   9134..9152    +  CDS            small t antigen (fragment): SV40 (simian virus 40) small t antigen
   9178..9389    +  promoter       EF-1α core promoter: core promoter for human elongation factor EF-1α
   9414..10013   +  CDS            PuroR (fragment): puromycin N-acetyltransferase; pac from Streptomyces; confers resistance to puromycin
  10029..10617   +  misc_feature   WPRE: woodchuck hepatitis virus posttranscriptional regulatory element
