[The description below was written by a language model from this plasmid's Addgene catalogue record and pLannotate feature annotations shown in this document.]
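Description:
lenti-sgRNA puro is an empty-backbone, third-generation lentiviral transfer plasmid for delivering a customizable Streptococcus pyogenes sgRNA to mammalian cells. It was derived from lentiCRISPRv2 puro, itself a lentiCRISPR v2 variant with one of its two MluI sites mutated. The Cas9-P2A-puro cassette was excised and replaced by the puromycin resistance gene alone, cloned between XbaI and the remaining MluI site. The result is essentially equivalent to lentiGuide-Puro, but the single MluI site allows other selectable markers to be swapped in. In bacteria the roughly 10.6 kb plasmid is maintained at high copy from a ColE1/pUC-type origin under ampicillin selection. The backbone also carries an f1 origin and an SV40/EM7-driven bleomycin/Zeocin resistance cassette outside the viral region.

The two annotated sequence records are the same circular molecule with different start points and show identical features. A CMV enhancer/promoter fused to a truncated HIV-1 5' LTR drives transcription of the viral genome, followed by the Ψ packaging signal, RRE and cPPT/CTS, and ending in a self-inactivating ΔU3 3' LTR. Within this unit, a human U6 Pol III promoter precedes a stretch of nearly 2 kb lying ahead of the gRNA scaffold. This appears to be a filler region, and its deoC1 annotation is most likely an incidental homology hit. According to the depositor, a double-stranded guide oligonucleotide is cloned between two BsmBI sites here. Downstream, the EF-1α core promoter expresses puromycin N-acetyltransferase, with a WPRE to enhance expression.

The plasmid encodes no Cas9, so it is meant to be used with a separate Cas9 lentivector carrying a different marker or with Cas9-expressing cell lines.
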