Addgene plasmid #104990: lenti-sgRNA puro
Purpose: (Empty Backbone) This 3rd generation lentiviral plasmid expresses a S. pyogenes CRISPR chimeric RNA element with customizable sgRNA from a U6 promoter and puromycin resistance from an EF-1a promoter.
Depositing lab: Brett Stringer. Depositing organization: QIMR Berghofer Medical Research Institute. Publication: A reference collection of patient-derived cell line and xenograft models of proneural, classical and mesenchymal glioblastoma. Stringer BW, Day BW, D'Souza RCJ, Jamieson PR, Ensbey KS, Bruce ZC, Lim YC, Goasdoue K, Offenhauser C, Akgul S, Allan S, Robertson T, Lucas P, Tollesson G, Campbell S, Winter C, Do H, Dobrovic A, Inglis PL, Jeffree RL, Johns TG, Boyd AW. Sci Rep. 2019 Mar 20;9(1):4902. doi: 10.1038/s41598-019-41277-z. PubMed 30894629.
Backbone
  Vector backbone: lentiCRISPRv2 puro (Addgene #98290)
  Backbone manufacturer: Brett Stringer from Feng Zhang plasmid lentiCRISPR v2 (Addgene plasmid #52961)
  Backbone size (bp): 10638
  Modifications to backbone: The first of the two MluI restriction sites of lentiCRISPR v2 (Addgene plasmid #52961) was mutated (to create lentiCRISPRv2 puro, Addgene plasmid #98290) to allow the subcloning of alternative P2A-antibiotic resistance cassettes between the BamHI and remaining MluI restriction site (see lentiCRISPRv2 hygro, Addgene plasmid #98291; lentiCRISPRv2 neo, Addgene plasmid #98292; and lentiCRISPRv2 blast, Addgene plasmid #98293). The Cas9-P2A-puro cassette of lentiCRISPRv2 puro (Addgene plasmid #98290) was removed by XbaI/MluI digestion and the puromycin resistance gene sequence was cloned in its place between the XbaI and MluI restriction sites downstream of the EF-1alpha core promoter (see also lentiGuide hygro, Addgene plasmid #104991; lentiGuide neo, Addgene plasmid #104992; and lentiGuide blast, Addgene plasmid #104993).
  Vector type: Mammalian Expression, Lentiviral, CRISPR
  Selectable markers: Puromycin
Growth in bacteria
  Bacterial resistance: Ampicillin, 100 μg/mL
  Growth temperature: 37°C
  Growth strain: Stbl4
  Growth instructions: Single colonies of transformed STBL3 or STBL4 cells cultured in 5 ml of LB broth containing 100 micrograms/ml ampicillin for 20 hours at 37C, 200 rpm give good yields for plasmid minipreps.
  Copy number: High Copy
Resource information
  A portion of this plasmid was derived from a plasmid made by: Feng Zhang (Addgene plasmid # 52961)
Terms and licenses: Academic/Nonprofit Terms; Industry Terms: Not Available to Industry
Depositor comments: This 3rd generation lentiviral plasmid expresses a S. pyogenes CRISPR chimeric RNA element with a customizable sgRNA from a U6 promoter and puromycin resistance from an EF-1a core promoter. This plasmid does NOT contain Cas9. It should be used in conjunction with lentiCas9 hygro, lentiCas9 neo or lentiCas9 blast or with cell lines expressing Cas9. After cloning a double-stranded oligonucleotide specifying a gRNA between the two BsmBI restriction sites, use hU6-F (5'-GAGGGCCTATTTCCCATGATT-3') or LKO.1 5’(5'- GACTATCATATGCTTACCGT-3') to sequence the chimeric RNA element. Instruction for gRNA double-stranded oligonucleotide design and cloning can be found in the Zhang lab protocol, https://media.addgene.org/data/plasmids/52/52961/52961-attachment_B3xTwla0bkYD.pdf lentiGuide puro is essentially the same as the Feng Zhang lab plasmid lentiGuide-Puro (Plasmid #52963) but lacks one of the two MluI restriction sites, permitting subcloning of alternative selectable markers (e.g. hygro, neo, blast) between the XbaI and remaining MluI restriction site.
How to cite: lenti-sgRNA puro was a gift from Brett Stringer (Addgene plasmid # 104990 ; http://n2t.net/addgene:104990 ; RRID:Addgene_104990)
